>Addgene plasmid #249015 | pKlab211-pcDNA3-BRCA1(1314-end)-L1705R-V5-3xFLAG | addgene full sequence | sequence record 495714 | Addgene NGS Result
GACGGATCGGGAGATCTCCCGATCCCCTATGGTGCACTCTCAGTACAATCTGCTCTGATGCCGCATAGTT
AAGCCAGTATCTGCTCCCTGCTTGTGTGTTGGAGGTCGCTGAGTAGTGCGCGAGCAAAATTTAAGCTACA
ACAAGGCAAGGCTTGACCGACAATTGCATGAAGAATCTGCTTAGGGTTAGGCGTTTTGCGCTGCTTCGCG
ATGTACGGGCCAGATATACGCGTTGACATTGATTATTGACTAGTTATTAATAGTAATCAATTACGGGGTC
ATTAGTTCATAGCCCATATATGGAGTTCCGCGTTACATAACTTACGGTAAATGGCCCGCCTGGCTGACCG
CCCAACGACCCCCGCCCATTGACGTCAATAATGACGTATGTTCCCATAGTAACGCCAATAGGGACTTTCC
ATTGACGTCAATGGGTGGAGTATTTACGGTAAACTGCCCACTTGGCAGTACATCAAGTGTATCATATGCC
AAGTACGCCCCCTATTGACGTCAATGACGGTAAATGGCCCGCCTGGCATTATGCCCAGTACATGACCTTA
TGGGACTTTCCTACTTGGCAGTACATCTACGTATTAGTCATCGCTATTACCATGGTGATGCGGTTTTGGC
AGTACATCAATGGGCGTGGATAGCGGTTTGACTCACGGGGATTTCCAAGTCTCCACCCCATTGACGTCAA
TGGGAGTTTGTTTTGGCACCAAAATCAACGGGACTTTCCAAAATGTCGTAACAACTCCGCCCCATTGACG
CAAATGGGCGGTAGGCGTGTACGGTGGGAGGTCTATATAAGCAGAGCTCTCTGGCTAACTAGAGAACCCA
CTGCTTACTGGCTTATCGAAATTAATACGACTCACTATAGGGAGACCCAAGCTGGCTAGCGTTTAAACTT
AAGCTTGGTACCGAGCTCGGATCCACTAGTCCAGTGTGGTGGAATTCTGCAGATATCAACAAGTTTGTAC
AAAAAAGTTGGCATGGATCCTTTCTTGATTGGTTCTTCCAAACAAATGAGGCATCAGTCTGAAAGCCAGG
GAGTTGGTCTGAGTGACAAGGAATTGGTTTCAGATGATGAAGAAAGAGGAACGGGCTTGGAAGAAAATAA
TCAAGAAGAGCAAAGCATGGATTCAAACTTAGGTGAAGCAGCATCTGGGTGTGAGAGTGAAACAAGCGTC
TCTGAAGACTGCTCAGGGCTATCCTCTCAGAGTGACATTTTAACCACTCAGCAGAGGGATACCATGCAAC
ATAACCTGATAAAGCTCCAGCAGGAAATGGCTGAACTAGAAGCTGTGTTAGAACAGCATGGGAGCCAGCC
TTCTAACAGCTACCCTTCCATCATAAGTGACTCCTCTGCCCTTGAGGACCTGCGAAATCCAGAACAAAGC
ACATCAGAAAAAGCAGTATTAACTTCACAGAAAAGTAGTGAATACCCTATAAGCCAGAATCCAGAAGGCC
TTTCTGCTGACAAGTTTGAGGTGTCTGCAGATAGTTCTACCAGTAAAAATAAAGAACCAGGAGTGGAAAG
GTCATCCCCTTCTAAATGCCCATCATTAGATGATAGGTGGTACATGCACAGTTGCTCTGGGAGTCTTCAG
AATAGAAACTACCCATCTCAAGAGGAGCTCATTAAGGTTGTTGATGTGGAGGAGCAACAGCTGGAAGAGT
CTGGGCCACACGATTTGACGGAAACATCTTACTTGCCAAGGCAAGATCTAGAGGGAACCCCTTACCTGGA
ATCTGGAATCAGCCTCTTCTCTGATGACCCTGAATCTGATCCTTCTGAAGACAGAGCCCCAGAGTCAGCT
CGTGTTGGCAACATACCATCTTCAACCTCTGCATTGAAAGTTCCCCAATTGAAAGTTGCAGAATCTGCCC
AGGGTCCAGCTGCTGCTCATACTACTGATACTGCTGGGTATAATGCAATGGAAGAAAGTGTGAGCAGGGA
GAAGCCAGAATTGACAGCTTCAACAGAAAGGGTCAACAAAAGAATGTCCATGGTGGTGTCTGGCCTGACC
CCAGAAGAATTTATGCTCGTGTACAAGTTTGCCAGAAAACACCACATCACTTTAACTAATCTAATTACTG
AAGAGACTACTCATGTTGTTATGAAAACAGATGCTGAGTTTGTGTGTGAACGGACACTGAAATATTTTCG
GGGAATTGCGGGAGGAAAATGGGTAGTTAGCTATTTCTGGGTGACCCAGTCTATTAAAGAAAGAAAAATG
CTGAATGAGCATGATTTTGAAGTCAGAGGAGATGTGGTCAATGGAAGAAACCACCAAGGTCCAAAGCGAG
CAAGAGAATCCCAGGACAGAAAGATCTTCAGGGGGCTAGAAATCTGTTGCTATGGGCCCTTCACCAACAT
GCCCACAGATCAACTGGAATGGATGGTACAGCTGTGTGGTGCTTCTGTGGTGAAGGAGCTTTCATCATTC
ACCCTTGGCACAGGTGTCCACCCAATTGTGGTTGTGCAGCCAGATGCCTGGACAGAGGACAATGGCTTCC
ATGCAATTGGGCAGATGTGTGAGGCACCTGTGGTGACCCGAGAGTGGGTGTTGGACAGTGTAGCACTCTA
CCAGTGCCAGGAGCTGGACACCTACCTGATACCCCAGATCCCCCACAGCCACTACTACCCAACTTTCTTG
TACAAAGTGGTTGGTAAGCCTATCCCTAACCCTCTCCTCGGTCTCGATTCTACAGGCTCGGGCTCGACCT
CGGACTACAAAGACCATGACGGTGATTATAAAGATCATGACATCGACTACAAGGATGACGATGACAAGTG
ATAACTCGAGTCTAGAGGGCCCGTTTAAACCCGCTGATCAGCCTCGACTGTGCCTTCTAGTTGCCAGCCA
TCTGTTGTTTGCCCCTCCCCCGTGCCTTCCTTGACCCTGGAAGGTGCCACTCCCACTGTCCTTTCCTAAT
AAAATGAGGAAATTGCATCGCATTGTCTGAGTAGGTGTCATTCTATTCTGGGGGGTGGGGTGGGGCAGGA
CAGCAAGGGGAAGACAATAGCAGGCATGCTGGGGATGCGGTGGGCTCTATGGCTTCTGAGGCGGAAAGAA
CCAGCTGGGGCTCTAGGGGGTATCCCC
[124 nt withheld, positions 3108-3231]
C
[91 nt withheld, positions 3233-3323]
A
[49 nt withheld, positions 3325-3373]
CCTTTGACGTTGGAGTCCACGTTCTTT
[37 nt withheld, positions 3401-3437]
ACCCTATCTCGGTCTATTCTTTTGATTTATAAGGGATTTTGCCGATTTCGGCCTATTGGTTAAAAAATGA
GCTGATTTAACAAAAATTTAACGCGAATTAATTCTGTGGAATGTGTGTCAGTTAGGGTGTGGAAAGTCCC
CAGGCTCCCCAGCAGGCAGAAGTATGCAAAGCATGCATCTCAATTAGTCAGCAACCAGGTGTGGAAAGTC
CCCAGGCTCCCCAGCAGGCAGAAGTATGCAAAGCATGCATCTCAATTAGTCAGCAACCATAGTCCCGCCC
CTAACTCCGCCCATCCCGCCCCTAACTCCGCCCAGTTCCGCCCATTCTCCGCCCCATGGCTGACTAATTT
TTTTTATTTATGCAGAGGCCGAGGCCGCCTCTGCCTCTGAGCTATTCCAGAAGTAGTGAGGAGGCTTTTT
TGGAGGCCTAGGCTTTTGCAAAAAGCTCCCGGGAGCTTGTATATCCATTTTCGGATCTGATCAGCACGTG
ATGAAAAAGCCTGAACTCACCGCGACGTCTGTCGAGAAGTTTCTGATCGAAAAGTTCGACAGCGTCTCCG
ACCTGATGCAGCTCTCGGAGGGCGAAGAATCTCGTGCTTTCAGCTTCGATGTAGGAGGGCGTGGATATGT
CCTGCGGGTAAATAGCTGCGCCGATGGTTTCTACAAAGATCGTTATGTTTATCGGCACTTTGCATCGGCC
GCGCTCCCGATTCCGGAAGTGCTTGACATTGGGGAATTCAGCGAGAGCCTGACCTATTGCATCTCCCGCC
GTGCACAGGGTGTCACGTTGCAAGACCTGCCTGAAACCGAACTGCCCGCTGTTCTGCAGCCGGTCGCGGA
GGCCATGGATGCGATCGCTGCGGCCGATCTTAGCCAGACGAGCGGGTTCGGCCCATTCGGACCGCAAGGA
ATCGGTCAATACACTACATGGCGTGATTTCATATGCGCGATTGCTGATCCCCATGTGTATCACTGGCAAA
CTGTGATGGACGACACCGTCAGTGCGTCCGTCGCGCAGGCTCTCGATGAGCTGATGCTTTGGGCCGAGGA
CTGCCCCGAAGTCCGGCACCTCGTGCACGCGGATTTCGGCTCCAACAATGTCCTGACGGACAATGGCCGC
ATAACAGCGGTCATTGACTGGAGCGAGGCGATGTTCGGGGATTCCCAATACGAGGTCGCCAACATCTTCT
TCTGGAGGCCGTGGTTGGCTTGTATGGAGCAGCAGACGCGCTACTTCGAGCGGAGGCATCCGGAGCTTGC
AGGATCGCCGCGGCTCCGGGCGTATATGCTCCGCATTGGTCTTGACCAACTCTATCAGAGCTTGGTTGAC
GGCAATTTCGATGATGCAGCTTGGGCGCAGGGTCGATGCGACGCAATCGTCCGATCCGGAGCCGGGACTG
TCGGGCGTACACAAATCGCCCGCAGAAGCGCGGCCGTCTGGACCGATGGCTGTGTAGAAGTACTCGCCGA
TAGTGGAAACCGACGCCCCAGCACTCGTCCGAGGGCAAAGGAATAGCACGTGCTACGAGATTTCGATTCC
ACCGCCGCCTTCTATGAAAGGTTGGGCTTCGGAATCGTTTTCCGGGACGCCGGCTGGATGATCCTCCAGC
GCGGGGATCTCATGCTGGAGTTCTTCGCCCACCCCAACTTGTTTATTGCAGCTTATAATGGTTACAAATA
AAGCAATAGCATCACAAATTTCACAAATAAAGCATTTTTTTCACTGCATTCTAGTTGTGGTTTGTCCAAA
CTCATCAATGTATCTTATCATGTCTGTATACCGTCGACCTCTAGCTAGAGCTTGGCGTAATCATGGTCAT
AGCTGTTTCCTGTGTGAAATTGTTATCCGCTCACAATTCCACACAACATACGAGCCGGAAGCATAAAGTG
TAAAGCCTGGGGTGCCTAATGAGTGAGCTAACTCACATTAATTGCGTTGCGCTCACTGCCCGCTTTCCAG
TCGGGAAACCTGTCGTGCCAGCTGCATTAATGAATCGGCCAACGCGCGGGGAGAGGCGGTTTGCGTATTG
GGCGCTCTTCCGCTTCCTCGCTCACTGACTCGCTGCGCTCGGTCGTTCGGCTGCGGCGAGCGGTATCAGC
TCACTCAAAGGCGGTAATACGGTTATCCACAGAATCAGGGGATAACGCAGGAAAGAACATGTGAGCAAAA
GGCCAGCAAAAGGCCAGGAACCGTAAAAAGGCCGCGTTGCTGGCGTTTTTCCATAGGCTCCGCCCCCCTG
ACGAGCATCACAAAAATCGACGCTCAAGTCAGAGGTGGCGAAACCCGACAGGACTATAAAGATACCAGGC
GTTTCCCCCTGGAAGCTCCCTCGTGCGCTCTCCTGTTCCGACCCTGCCGCTTACCGGATACCTGTCCGCC
TTTCTCCCTTCGGGAAGCGTGGCGCTTTCTCATAGCTCACGCTGTAGGTATCTCAGTTCGGTGTAGGTCG
TTCGCTCCAAGCTGGGCTGTGTGCACGAACCCCCCGTTCAGCCCGACCGCTGCGCCTTATCCGGTAACTA
TCGTCTTGAGTCCAACCCGGTAAGACACGACTTATCGCCACTGGCAGCAGCCACTGGTAACAGGATTAGC
AGAGCGAGGTATGTAGGCGGTGCTACAGAGTTCTTGAAGTGGTGGCCTAACTACGGCTACACTAGAAGAA
CAGTATTTGGTATCTGCGCTCTGCTGAAGCCAGTTACCTTCGGAAAAAGAGTTGGTAGCTCTTGATCCGG
CAAACAAACCACCGCTGGTAGCGGTGGTTTTTTTGTTTGCAAGCAGCAGATTACGCGCAGAAAAAAAGGA
TCTCAAGAAGATCCTTTGATCTTTTCTACGGGGTCTGACGCTCAGTGGAACGAAAACTCACGTTAAGGGA
TTTTGGTCATGAGATTATCAAAAAGGATCTTCACCTAGATCCTTTTAAATTAAAAATGAAGTTTTAAATC
AATCTAAAGTATATATGAGTAAACTTGGTCTGACAGTTACCAATGCTTAATCAGTGAGGCACCTATCTCA
GCGATCTGTCTATTTCGTTCATCCATAGTTGCCTGACTCCCCGTCGTGTAGATAACTACGATACGGGAGG
GCTTACCATCTGGCCCCAGTGCTGCAATGATACCGCGAGACCCACGCTCACCGGCTCCAGATTTATCAGC
AATAAACCAGCCAGCCGGAAGGGCCGAGCGCAGAAGTGGTCCTGCAACTTTATCCGCCTCCATCCAGTCT
ATTAATTGTTGCCGGGAAGCTAGAGTAAGTAGTTCGCCAGTTAATAGTTTGCGCAACGTTGTTGCCATTG
CTACAGGCATCGTGGTGTCACGCTCGTCGTTTGGTATGGCTTCATTCAGCTCCGGTTCCCAACGATCAAG
GCGAGTTACATGATCCCCCATGTTGTGCAAAAAAGCGGTTAGCTCCTTCGGTCCTCCGATCGTTGTCAGA
AGTAAGTTGGCCGCAGTGTTATCACTCATGGTTATGGCAGCACTGCATAATTCTCTTACTGTCATGCCAT
CCGTAAGATGCTTTTCTGTGACTGGTGAGTACTCAACCAAGTCATTCTGAGAATAGTGTATGCGGCGACC
GAGTTGCTCTTGCCCGGCGTCAATACGGGATAATACCGCGCCACATAGCAGAACTTTAAAAGTGCTCATC
ATTGGAAAACGTTCTTCGGGGCGAAAACTCTCAAGGATCTTACCGCTGTTGAGATCCAGTTCGATGTAAC
CCACTCGTGCACCCAACTGATCTTCAGCATCTTTTACTTTCACCAGCGTTTCTGGGTGAGCAAAAACAGG
AAGGCAAAATGCCGCAAAAAAGGGAATAAGGGCGACACGGAAATGTTGAATACTCATACTCTTCCTTTTT
CAATATTATTGAAGCATTTATCAGGGTTATTGTCTCATGAGCGGATACATATTTGAATGTATTTAGAAAA
ATAAACAAATAGGGGTTCCGCGCACATTTCCCCGAAAAGTGCCACCTGACGTC
Features (pLannotate 1.2.2; 24 found; start..end, strand, type, name):
     28..80      -  misc_feature   bom (fragment): basis of mobility region from pBR322
    235..614     +  enhancer       CMV enhancer: human cytomegalovirus immediate early enhancer
    615..818     +  promoter       CMV promoter: human cytomegalovirus (CMV) immediate early promoter
    814..847     +  LTR            5' LTR (truncated) (fragment): truncated 5' long terminal repeat (LTR) from HIV-1
    863..881     +  promoter       T7 promoter: promoter for bacteriophage T7 RNA polymerase
    970..987     +  protein_bind   attB1 (fragment): mutant version of attB; core recombination site for the Gateway® BP reaction BP Clonase™
    996..2645    +  CDS            BRCA1 (fragment): BRCA1_HUMAN - Also known as RNF53. Experimental evidence at protein level: Swiss-Prot protein existence level 1. E3 ubiquitin-protein ligase that specifically mediates the formation of 'Lys-6'-linked polyubiquitin chains and plays a central role in DNA repair by facilitating cellular responses to DNA damage (PubMed:12890688, PubMed:14976165, PubMed:16818604, PubMed:17525340, PubMed:12887909, PubMed:10500182, PubMed:19261748). It is unclear whether it also mediates the formation of other types of polyubiquitin chains (PubMed:12890688). The BRCA1-BARD1 heterodimer coordinates a diverse range of
   2647..2671    -  protein_bind   attB2: mutant version of attB; recombination site for the Gateway® BP reaction BP Clonase™
   2673..2713    +  CDS            V5 tag (fragment): epitope tag from simian virus 5
   2733..2798    +  CDS            3xFLAG: three tandem FLAG® epitope tags, followed by an enterokinase cleavage site
   2848..2959    +  polyA_signal   bGH poly(A) signal: bovine growth hormone polyadenylation signal
   3066..3087    +  promoter       SV40 promoter (fragment): SV40 enhancer and early promoter
   3108..3536    +  rep_origin     f1 ori (sequence partly withheld): f1 bacteriophage origin of replication; arrow indicates direction of (+) strand synthesis
   3550..3879    +  promoter       SV40 promoter: SV40 enhancer and early promoter
   3928..4953    +  CDS            HygR: aminoglycoside phosphotransferase from E. coli; aph(4)-Ia; confers resistance to hygromycin
   4963..5088    +  CDS            ble (fragment): BLE_KLEPN - Experimental evidence at protein level: Swiss-Prot protein existence level 1. Binding protein with a strong affinity to the bleomycin family of antibiotics. Binds to CL990; an antimitotic-antibiotic compound. From Klebsiella pneumoniae.
   5083..5204    +  polyA_signal   SV40 poly(A) signal: SV40 polyadenylation signal
   5277..5293    -  protein_bind   lac operator: The lac repressor binds to the lac operator to inhibit transcription in E. coli. This inhibition can be relieved by adding lactose or isopropyl-β-D-thiogalactopyranoside (IPTG). lac repressor encoded by lacI
   5301..5331    -  promoter       lac promoter: promoter for the E. coli lac operon
   5346..5367    -  protein_bind   CAP binding site: CAP binding activates transcription in the presence of cAMP. E. coli catabolite activator protein
   5380..5472    -  CDS            lacI (fragment): lac repressor; lacI; The lac repressor binds to the lac operator to inhibit transcription in E. coli. This inhibition can be relieved by adding lactose or isopropyl-β-D-thiogalactopyranoside (IPTG).
   5655..6243    -  rep_origin     ori: high-copy-number ColE1/pMB1/pBR322/pUC origin of replication
   6414..7274    -  CDS            AmpR: β-lactamase; bla; confers resistance to ampicillin, carbenicillin, and related antibiotics
   7275..7379    -  promoter       AmpR promoter: bla
