[The description below was written by a language model from this plasmid's Addgene catalogue record and pLannotate feature annotations shown in this document.]
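Description:
pKlab211-pcDNA3-BRCA1(1314-end)-L1705R-V5-3xFLAG is a 7.4 kb mammalian expression plasmid built on a pcDNA3.1-type backbone. It is maintained in E. coli through a high-copy ColE1/pUC origin and an ampicillin resistance (β-lactamase) gene. An f1 origin is also present. For selection in mammalian cells it carries a hygromycin resistance gene driven by the SV40 enhancer/early promoter and terminated by the SV40 polyadenylation signal. The automated annotation also flags several short fragments, including bom, a truncated HIV-1 LTR, ble, and lacI with neighbouring lac regulatory elements. These appear to be backbone remnants or partial sequence matches rather than functional parts of the design.

The payload is a C-terminal fragment of human BRCA1 spanning residue 1314 to the end of the protein, a region that includes the BRCT domain, and it carries the L1705R substitution. The fragment was inserted by Gateway cloning, so the coding sequence is flanked by attB1 and attB2 recombination scars. Transcription is driven by the CMV immediate early enhancer and promoter, and a T7 promoter lies just upstream of the insert. Downstream of attB2 lie a V5 epitope and a 3xFLAG tag, giving a C-terminally dual-tagged protein, and the bovine growth hormone polyadenylation signal ends the transcript.

The stated purpose is to express the tagged L1705R BRCT-domain mutant in mammalian cells, where the epitope tags allow detection or immunoprecipitation. The associated publication concerns how protein-folding chaperones relate to the structure, function and cancer risk of BRCA1 variants, which suggests this construct is one of a series of mutants used to assess their folding or chaperone engagement.
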