Addgene plasmid #249015: pKlab211-pcDNA3-BRCA1(1314-end)-L1705R-V5-3xFLAG
Purpose: This plasmid expresses the C-terminally 3x-FLAG tagged BRCT domain that contains the L1705R mutation
Depositing lab: Georgios Karras. Depositing organization: University of Texas MD Anderson Cancer Center. Publication: Protein-folding chaperones predict structure-function relationships and cancer risk in BRCA1 mutation carriers. Gracia B, Montes P, Gutierrez AM, Arun B, Karras GI. Cell Rep. 2024 Feb 27;43(2):113803. doi: 10.1016/j.celrep.2024.113803. Epub 2024 Feb 17. PubMed 38368609.
Backbone
  Vector backbone: pcDNA3.1
  Vector type: Mammalian Expression
  Selectable markers: Hygromycin
Growth in bacteria
  Bacterial resistance: Ampicillin, 100 μg/mL
  Growth temperature: 37°C
  Growth strain: DH5alpha
  Copy number: High Copy
Gene/Insert
  Gene/Insert name: BRCA1(1314aa-end)
  Species: H. sapiens (human)
  Mutation: L1705R
  Entrez Gene: BRCA1 (a.k.a. BRCAI, BRCC1, BROVCA1, FANCS, IRIS, PNCA4, PPP1R53, PSCP, RNF53)
  Promoter: CMV Promoter
  Tag / fusion protein: 3x-FLAG-V5 (C terminal on insert)
  Cloning method: Gateway Cloning
Terms and licenses: Academic/Nonprofit Terms; Industry Terms: Not Available to Industry
How to cite: pKlab211-pcDNA3-BRCA1(1314-end)-L1705R-V5-3xFLAG was a gift from Georgios Karras (Addgene plasmid # 249015 ; http://n2t.net/addgene:249015 ; RRID:Addgene_249015)
